Addgene plasmid #29488: pJ138
Depositing lab: Jonathan Tait. Depositing organization: University of Washington. Publication: Essential role of B-helix calcium binding sites in annexin V-membrane binding. Jin M, Smith C, Hsieh HY, Gibson DF, Tait JF. J Biol Chem 2004; 279:40351-57. 10.1074/jbc.M405846200 PubMed 15280367.
Backbone
  Vector backbone: pETBlue 1
  Backbone manufacturer: Novagen
  Backbone size w/o insert (bp): 4457
  Vector type: Bacterial Expression
  Selectable markers: Chloramphenicol for pLacI
Growth in bacteria
  Bacterial resistance: Ampicillin, 100 μg/mL
  Growth temperature: 37°C
  Growth strain: DH5alpha
  Copy number: High Copy
Gene/Insert
  Gene/Insert name: annexin V-128 (alt name: Annexin A5-128)
  Species: H. sapiens (human)
  Insert size (bp): 980
  Mutation: Deletion of the initiator Met at position 1 of wild-type annexin V and a point mutation changing Cys 316 to Ser. Glu72Gln (caa)
  GenBank ID: NM_001154
  Entrez Gene: ANXA5 (a.k.a. ANX5, CPB-I, ENX2, HEL-S-7, PP4, RPRGL3, VAC-alph)
  Tag / fusion protein: (Met)-Ala-Gly-Gly-Cys-Gly-His (N terminal on insert)
  Cloning method: Restriction Enzyme; 5′ cloning site Eco RV (destroyed during cloning); 3′ cloning site Eco RV (destroyed during cloning)
  Sequencing primers: 5′ T7 promoter; 3′ pETBlueDOWN primer #70603-3
Terms and licenses: Academic/Nonprofit Terms; Industry Terms: Not Available to Industry
How to cite: pJ138 was a gift from Jonathan Tait (Addgene plasmid # 29488 ; http://n2t.net/addgene:29488 ; RRID:Addgene_29488)
