[The description below was written by a language model from this plasmid's Addgene catalogue record.]
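Description:
pJ138 is a bacterial expression plasmid built on the Novagen pETBlue-1 backbone (about 4.5 kb without insert) that carries a modified human annexin V (ANXA5) coding sequence of roughly 980 bp. It is a high-copy plasmid selected with ampicillin. The record also lists chloramphenicol as a marker "for pLacI", which refers to a separate helper plasmid supplying lac repressor in expression hosts, not to a marker on pJ138 itself. The insert was placed into the EcoRV site, which was destroyed at both junctions. The record does not explicitly name the promoter, but a T7 promoter sequencing primer is listed for the 5′ end, in keeping with the T7-driven expression generally used in the pETBlue system, which requires a host providing T7 RNA polymerase.

The encoded protein, annexin V-128, replaces the native initiator methionine with a short N-terminal extension, (Met)-Ala-Gly-Gly-Cys-Gly-His. The endogenous cysteine at position 316 is changed to serine, so the cysteine in the tag would be the sole one available, presumably for site-specific modification or labelling, although the record does not state the purpose of the tag. This construct additionally carries a Glu72Gln substitution. The associated publication concerns the role of B-helix calcium binding sites in annexin V binding to membranes, which suggests that this substitution was made to disrupt one such site. The plasmid is thus suited to producing recombinant mutant annexin V in E. coli for comparing the calcium-dependent membrane binding of this mutant with that of the parental protein.
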