>Addgene plasmid #29488 | pJ138 | addgene partial sequence | sequence record 34915 | 29488 with rrnB-T1-term-Rev (5' GAAAGGCCCAGTCTTTCGAC 3')
CTACTCTCGCATGGGGAGACCCCACACTACCATCGGCGCTACGGCGTTTCACTTCTGAGTTCGGCATGGG
GTCAGGTGGGACCACCGCGCTACTGCCGCCAGGCAAATTCTGTTTTATCAGCCTAGGCCCTTTCGTCTTC
AAGAATTATCATGTTTGACAGCTTATCATCGAATAGCTTTAATGCGGTAGTTTATCACAGTTAAATTGCT
AACGCAGTCAGGAGTATTGATTATGACTATGATTACAACGCCCGGGCAGGAATTCGATTTAGTCATCTTC
TCCAGAGAGCAGCAGAAGAGCTTTCTTATAGTCCCCAGATGTATCTCCCTTAATCATGGAATAAAGAGAG
GTGGCAAAATTCTTCCTAAACTCCTTCCTGATGTTAAACAGATCAATCTCACTCCTGGAAACCATGACTC
TGATGAGGGTATGATCATCTGTCCCAGCTCCCTTCATAGCATAATAGAGGGTCTCTGCAAGGTAGGCAGG
TATACTTCGAATAGATTTCACAACAGCAAGGAGTAGTTGCTCTAAATTGCCAGAAGTCTCGCGGTCAATG
GTTTCCTCAATTTGAAATCCTGATATAGTCATGTACTTGTCAAACACCTTTCTCAAATGAGACACACTTC
GTGTTCCAAAGATGGTGATAAACTTTTCTTCATCTGTCCCCCATTTAAGTTCTCCAGCCTGAAATAAAGC
CTGAGCATCTTGTTCAACTTGAGCTTCATCAATTCCAGCATCAGGGTCTCTGTTAGCCTGAAGGAGAACC
ACCAA
