>Addgene plasmid #29488 | pJ138 | addgene partial sequence | sequence record 34916 | 29488 with M13pUC-Fwd
AATAATTTTGTTTACTTTAAGAAGGAGATATAGATATGGCGGGTGGTTGTGGTCACGCACAGGTTCTCAG
AGGCACTGTGACTGACTTCCCTGGATTTGATGAGCGGGCTGATGCAGAAACTCTTCGGAAGGCTATGAAA
GGCTTGGGCACAGATGAGGAGAGCATCCTGACTCTGTTGACATCCCGAAGTAATGCTCAGCGCCAGGAAA
TCTCTGCAGCTTTTAAGACTCTGTTTGGCAGGGATCTTCTGGATGACCTGAAATCACAACTAACTGGAAA
ATTTGAAAAATTAATTGTGGCTCTGATGAAACCCTCTCGGCTTTATGATGCTTATGAACTGAAACATGCC
TTGAAGGGAGCTGGAACAAATGAAAAAGTACTGACAGAAATTATTGCTTCAAGGACACCTGAAGAACTGA
GAGCCATCAAACAAGTTTATGAAGAAGAATATGGCTCAAGCCTGGAAGATGACGTGGTGGGGGACACTTC
AGGGTACTACCAGCGGATGTTGGTGGTTCTCCTTCAGGCTAACAGAGACCCTGATGCTGGAATTGATGAA
GCTCAAGTTGAACAAGATGCTCAGGCTTTATTTCAGGCTGGAGAACTTAAATGGGGGACAGATGAAGAAA
AGTTTATCACCATCTTTGGAACACGAAGTGTGTCTCATTTGAGAAAGGTGTTTGACAAGTACATGACTAT
ATCAGGATTTCAAATTGAGGAAACCATTGACCGCGAGACTTCTGGCAATTTAGAGCAACTACTCCTTGCT
GTTGTGAAATCTATTCGAAGTATACCTGCCTACC
